Addgene plasmid #58506: pTetO-ISce1-TetO
Purpose: ISce1 restriction site is flanked by Tet operator repeats, 96 on each side
Depositing lab: Tom Misteli. Depositing organization: National Cancer Institute (NCI). Publication: Spatial dynamics of chromosome translocations in living cells. Roukos V, Voss TC, Schmidt CK, Lee S, Wangsa D, Misteli T. Science. 2013 Aug 9;341(6146):660-4. doi: 10.1126/science.1237150. PubMed 23929981.
Backbone
  Vector backbone: pBluescript II KS
  Backbone size w/o insert (bp): 3500
  Total vector size (bp): 8000
  Vector type: Bacterial Expression
Growth in bacteria
  Bacterial resistance: Ampicillin, 100 μg/mL
  Growth temperature: 30°C
  Growth strain: Stbl2
  Growth instructions: Plasmids are transformed in Stbl2 competent cells (Invitrogen). Grow always in 30oC to avoid recombination events and check the digestion pattern (e.g. cut with XhoI-SacII). Check this every time you propagate these plasmids, since recombination events are very often.
  Copy number: Unknown
Gene/Insert
  Gene/Insert name: Tet repeats flanking ISce1 restriction site
  Species: bacterial Tet operator
  Insert size (bp): 8000
  Promoter: no promoter
  Cloning method: Restriction Enzyme; 5′ cloning site XhoI (not destroyed); 3′ cloning site XhoI (not destroyed)
  Sequencing primers: 5′ M13 pUC forward primer; 3′ M13pUC reverse primer
Terms and licenses: Academic/Nonprofit Terms; Industry Terms: Not Available to Industry
Depositor comments: Note that though EcoRI is listed within the MCS of the depositor's map, it is NOT unique within this plasmid. Please do not use it for cloning purposes.
How to cite: pTetO-ISce1-TetO was a gift from Tom Misteli (Addgene plasmid # 58506 ; http://n2t.net/addgene:58506 ; RRID:Addgene_58506)
