[The description below was written by a language model from this plasmid's Addgene catalogue record and pLannotate feature annotations shown in this document.]
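Description:
pTetO-ISce1-TetO is a pBluescript II KS-based plasmid carrying a promoterless array of bacterial Tet operator repeats built around a single I-SceI meganuclease recognition site, with 96 tetO copies recorded on each side. It is propagated in E. coli through the high-copy ColE1/pUC origin and selected with ampicillin via the bla gene. The backbone also contributes an f1 origin, the lac promoter/operator and lacZα remnants, and T3 and T7 promoters flanking the cloning region. The array was inserted as an XhoI fragment. Although catalogued as a bacterial expression vector, it encodes no expressed product: the payload is purely a DNA-binding and cleavage target. The depositor warns that the long tandem repeats recombine frequently during propagation, so the structure should be verified after each preparation, and that the EcoRI site shown in the polylinker is not unique.

The feature table shows a long block of back-to-back seven-copy tetO units (annotated as tetracycline response elements) with short interruptions, plus a minimal CMV promoter fragment at one edge, probably a remnant of the TRE source. The I-SceI site itself is not annotated. The sequence record is 12,034 nt and contains the backbone elements twice, whereas the catalogue gives a total of about 8,000 bp and an inconsistent insert size. The duplication may reflect an assembly artefact of the repeats or a rearranged or dimeric form, and the record does not resolve this.

In use, such an array is placed in a genome, where fluorescent TetR fusions bound to the repeats mark the locus and I-SceI introduces a defined double-strand break. This fits the associated study, which followed chromosome translocation dynamics in living cells.
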