Features (pLannotate 1.2.2; 52 found; start..end, strand, type, name):
      1..106     +  CDS            lacZα (fragment): LacZα fragment of β-galactosidase; lacZ fragment
    208..566     -  rep_origin     f1 ori (sequence partly withheld): f1 bacteriophage origin of replication; arrow indicates direction of (+) strand synthesis
    593..697     +  promoter       AmpR promoter: bla
    698..1558    +  CDS            AmpR: β-lactamase; bla; confers resistance to ampicillin, carbenicillin, and related antibiotics
   1729..2317    +  rep_origin     ori: high-copy-number ColE1/pMB1/pBR322/pUC origin of replication
   2500..2592    +  CDS            lacI (fragment): lac repressor; lacI; The lac repressor binds to the lac operator to inhibit transcription in E. coli. This inhibition can be relieved by adding lactose or isopropyl-β-D-thiogalactopyranoside (IPTG).
   2605..2626    +  protein_bind   CAP binding site: CAP binding activates transcription in the presence of cAMP. E. coli catabolite activator protein
   2641..2671    +  promoter       lac promoter: promoter for the E. coli lac operon
   2675..2697    +  protein_bind   lac operator (fragment): The lac repressor binds to the lac operator to inhibit transcription in E. coli. This inhibition can be relieved by adding lactose or isopropyl-β-D-thiogalactopyranoside (IPTG). lac repressor encoded by lacI
   2740..2758    +  promoter       T3 promoter: promoter for bacteriophage T3 RNA polymerase
   2868..2906    -  promoter       minimal CMV promoter: human cytomegalovirus (CMV) immediate early promoter
   2933..3206    -  protein_bind   tetracycline response element: contains seven copies of the tetracycline operator tetO tetracycline repressor TetR
   3188..3461    -  protein_bind   tetracycline response element: contains seven copies of the tetracycline operator tetO tetracycline repressor TetR
   3443..3716    -  protein_bind   tetracycline response element: contains seven copies of the tetracycline operator tetO tetracycline repressor TetR
   3698..3971    -  protein_bind   tetracycline response element: contains seven copies of the tetracycline operator tetO tetracycline repressor TetR
   3953..4226    -  protein_bind   tetracycline response element: contains seven copies of the tetracycline operator tetO tetracycline repressor TetR
   4250..4520    -  protein_bind   tetracycline response element: contains seven copies of the tetracycline operator tetO tetracycline repressor TetR
   4547..4820    -  protein_bind   tetracycline response element: contains seven copies of the tetracycline operator tetO tetracycline repressor TetR
   4844..5117    -  protein_bind   tetracycline response element: contains seven copies of the tetracycline operator tetO tetracycline repressor TetR
   5140..5166    -  promoter       tetR/tetA promoters (fragment): tetR; overlapping promoters for bacterial tetR and tetA
   5181..5208    -  promoter       tetR/tetA promoters (fragment): tetR; overlapping promoters for bacterial tetR and tetA
   5223..5250    -  promoter       tetR/tetA promoters (fragment): tetR; overlapping promoters for bacterial tetR and tetA
   5266..5539    -  protein_bind   tetracycline response element: contains seven copies of the tetracycline operator tetO tetracycline repressor TetR
   5521..5795    -  protein_bind   tetracycline response element: contains seven copies of the tetracycline operator tetO tetracycline repressor TetR
   5777..6050    -  protein_bind   tetracycline response element: contains seven copies of the tetracycline operator tetO tetracycline repressor TetR
   6032..6305    -  protein_bind   tetracycline response element: contains seven copies of the tetracycline operator tetO tetracycline repressor TetR
   6287..6560    -  protein_bind   tetracycline response element: contains seven copies of the tetracycline operator tetO tetracycline repressor TetR
   6542..6815    -  protein_bind   tetracycline response element: contains seven copies of the tetracycline operator tetO tetracycline repressor TetR
   6797..7070    -  protein_bind   tetracycline response element: contains seven copies of the tetracycline operator tetO tetracycline repressor TetR
   7052..7325    -  protein_bind   tetracycline response element: contains seven copies of the tetracycline operator tetO tetracycline repressor TetR
   7307..7579    -  protein_bind   tetracycline response element: contains seven copies of the tetracycline operator tetO tetracycline repressor TetR
   7606..7633    -  promoter       tetR/tetA promoters (fragment): tetR; overlapping promoters for bacterial tetR and tetA
   7648..7675    -  promoter       tetR/tetA promoters (fragment): tetR; overlapping promoters for bacterial tetR and tetA
   7691..7964    -  protein_bind   tetracycline response element: contains seven copies of the tetracycline operator tetO tetracycline repressor TetR
   7946..8219    -  protein_bind   tetracycline response element: contains seven copies of the tetracycline operator tetO tetracycline repressor TetR
   8201..8474    -  protein_bind   tetracycline response element: contains seven copies of the tetracycline operator tetO tetracycline repressor TetR
   8456..8729    -  protein_bind   tetracycline response element: contains seven copies of the tetracycline operator tetO tetracycline repressor TetR
   8711..8982    -  protein_bind   tetracycline response element: contains seven copies of the tetracycline operator tetO tetracycline repressor TetR
   8991..9011    +  misc_feature   MCS (fragment): pBluescript multiple cloning site
   9020..9038    -  promoter       T7 promoter: promoter for bacteriophage T7 RNA polymerase
   9046..9201    +  CDS            lacZα (fragment): LacZα fragment of β-galactosidase; lacZ fragment
   9303..9661    -  rep_origin     f1 ori (sequence partly withheld): f1 bacteriophage origin of replication; arrow indicates direction of (+) strand synthesis
   9688..9792    +  promoter       AmpR promoter: bla
   9793..10653   +  CDS            AmpR: β-lactamase; bla; confers resistance to ampicillin, carbenicillin, and related antibiotics
  10824..11412   +  rep_origin     ori: high-copy-number ColE1/pMB1/pBR322/pUC origin of replication
  11595..11687   +  CDS            lacI (fragment): lac repressor; lacI; The lac repressor binds to the lac operator to inhibit transcription in E. coli. This inhibition can be relieved by adding lactose or isopropyl-β-D-thiogalactopyranoside (IPTG).
  11700..11721   +  protein_bind   CAP binding site: CAP binding activates transcription in the presence of cAMP. E. coli catabolite activator protein
  11736..11766   +  promoter       lac promoter: promoter for the E. coli lac operon
  11770..11792   +  protein_bind   lac operator (fragment): The lac repressor binds to the lac operator to inhibit transcription in E. coli. This inhibition can be relieved by adding lactose or isopropyl-β-D-thiogalactopyranoside (IPTG). lac repressor encoded by lacI
  11835..11853   +  promoter       T3 promoter: promoter for bacteriophage T3 RNA polymerase
  11963..12001   -  promoter       minimal CMV promoter: human cytomegalovirus (CMV) immediate early promoter
  12015..1       -  protein_bind   tetracycline response element (fragment) (across the origin): contains seven copies of the tetracycline operator tetO tetracycline repressor TetR
>Addgene plasmid #58506 | pTetO-ISce1-TetO | addgene full sequence | sequence record 418942 | Addgene NGS Result
CCAACTTAATCGCCTTGCAGCACATCCCCCTTTCGCCAGCTGGCGTAATAGCGAAGAGGCCCGCACCGAT
CGCCCTTCCCAACAGTTGCGCAGCCTGAATGGCGAATGGAAATTGTAAGCGTTAATATTTTGTTAAAATT
CGCGTTAAATTTTTGTTAAATCAGCTCATTTTTTTAACCAATAGGCCGAAATCGGCAAAATCCCTTATAA
ATCAAAAGAATAGACCGAGATAGGGT
[37 nt withheld, positions 237-273]
AAAGAACGTGGACTCCAACGTCAAAGG
[49 nt withheld, positions 301-349]
T
[91 nt withheld, positions 351-441]
G
[124 nt withheld, positions 443-566]
CAGGTGGCACTTTTCGGGGAAATGTGCGCGGAACCCCTATTTGTTTATTTTTCTAAATACATTCAAATAT
GTATCCGCTCATGAGACAATAACCCTGATAAATGCTTCAATAATATTGAAAAAGGAAGAGTATGAGTATT
CAACATTTCCGTGTCGCCCTTATTCCCTTTTTTGCGGCATTTTGCCTTCCTGTTTTTGCTCACCCAGAAA
CGCTGGTGAAAGTAAAAGATGCTGAAGATCAGTTGGGTGCACGAGTGGGTTACATCGAACTGGATCTCAA
CAGCGGTAAGATCCTTGAGAGTTTTCGCCCCGAAGAACGTTTTCCAATGATGAGCACTTTTAAAGTTCTG
CTATGTGGCGCGGTATTATCCCGTATTGACGCCGGGCAAGAGCAACTCGGTCGCCGCATACACTATTCTC
AGAATGACTTGGTTGAGTACTCACCAGTCACAGAAAAGCATCTTACGGATGGCATGACAGTAAGAGAATT
ATGCAGTGCTGCCATAACCATGAGTGATAACACTGCGGCCAACTTACTTCTGACAACGATCGGAGGACCG
AAGGAGCTAACCGCTTTTTTGCACAACATGGGGGATCATGTAACTCGCCTTGATCGTTGGGAACCGGAGC
TGAATGAAGCCATACCAAACGACGAGCGTGACACCACGATGCCTGTAGCAATGGCAACAACGTTGCGCAA
ACTATTAACTGGCGAACTACTTACTCTAGCTTCCCGGCAACAATTAATAGACTGGATGGAGGCGGATAAA
GTTGCAGGACCACTTCTGCGCTCGGCCCTTCCGGCTGGCTGGTTTATTGCTGATAAATCTGGAGCCGGTG
AGCGTGGGTCTCGCGGTATCATTGCAGCACTGGGGCCAGATGGTAAGCCCTCCCGTATCGTAGTTATCTA
CACGACGGGGAGTCAGGCAACTATGGATGAACGAAATAGACAGATCGCTGAGATAGGTGCCTCACTGATT
AAGCATTGGTAACTGTCAGACCAAGTTTACTCATATATACTTTAGATTGATTTAAAACTTCATTTTTAAT
TTAAAAGGATCTAGGTGAAGATCCTTTTTGATAATCTCATGACCAAAATCCCTTAACGTGAGTTTTCGTT
CCACTGAGCGTCAGACCCCGTAGAAAAGATCAAAGGATCTTCTTGAGATCCTTTTTTTCTGCGCGTAATC
TGCTGCTTGCAAACAAAAAAACCACCGCTACCAGCGGTGGTTTGTTTGCCGGATCAAGAGCTACCAACTC
TTTTTCCGAAGGTAACTGGCTTCAGCAGAGCGCAGATACCAAATACTGTTCTTCTAGTGTAGCCGTAGTT
AGGCCACCACTTCAAGAACTCTGTAGCACCGCCTACATACCTCGCTCTGCTAATCCTGTTACCAGTGGCT
GCTGCCAGTGGCGATAAGTCGTGTCTTACCGGGTTGGACTCAAGACGATAGTTACCGGATAAGGCGCAGC
GGTCGGGCTGAACGGGGGGTTCGTGCACACAGCCCAGCTTGGAGCGAACGACCTACACCGAACTGAGATA
CCTACAGCGTGAGCTATGAGAAAGCGCCACGCTTCCCGAAGGGAGAAAGGCGGACAGGTATCCGGTAAGC
GGCAGGGTCGGAACAGGAGAGCGCACGAGGGAGCTTCCAGGGGGAAACGCCTGGTATCTTTATAGTCCTG
TCGGGTTTCGCCACCTCTGACTTGAGCGTCGATTTTTGTGATGCTCGTCAGGGGGGCGGAGCCTATGGAA
AAACGCCAGCAACGCGGCCTTTTTACGGTTCCTGGCCTTTTGCTGGCCTTTTGCTCACATGTTCTTTCCT
GCGTTATCCCCTGATTCTGTGGATAACCGTATTACCGCCTTTGAGTGAGCTGATACCGCTCGCCGCAGCC
GAACGACCGAGCGCAGCGAGTCAGTGAGCGAGGAAGCGGAAGAGCGCCCAATACGCAAACCGCCTCTCCC
CGCGCGTTGGCCGATTCATTAATGCAGCTGGCACGACAGGTTTCCCGACTGGAAAGCGGGCAGTGAGCGC
AACGCAATTAATGTGAGTTAGCTCACTCATTAGGCACCCCAGGCTTTACACTTTATGCTTCCGGCTCGTA
TGTTGTGTGGAATTGTGAGCGGATAACAATTTCACACAGGAAACAGCTATGACCATGATTACGCCAAGCG
CGCAATTAACCCTCACTAAAGGGAACAAAAGCTGGAGCTCCACCGCGGAGGCTGGATCGGTCCCGGTGTC
TTCTATGGAGGTCAAAACAGCGTGGATGGCGTCTCCAGGCGATCTGACGGTTCACTAAACGAGCTCTGCT
TATATAGGCCTCCCACCGTACACGCCTACCTCGACCCGGTCGACGACTTTCACTTTTCTCTATCACTGAT
AGGGAGTGGTAAACTCGACTTTCACTTTTCTCTATCACTGATAGGGAGTGGTAAACTCGACTTTCACTTT
TCTCTATCACTGATAGGGAGTGGTAAACTCGACTTTCACTTTTCTCTATCACTGATAGGGAGTGGTAAAC
TCGACTTTCACTTTTCTCTATCACTGATAGGGAGTGGTAAACTCGACTTTCACTTTTCTCTATCACTGAT
AGGGAGTGGTAAACTCGACGACTTTCACTTTTCTCTATCACTGATAGGGAGTGGTAAACTCGACTTTCAC
TTTTCTCTATCACTGATAGGGAGTGGTAAACTCGACTTTCACTTTTCTCTATCACTGATAGGGAGTGGTA
AACTCGACTTTCACTTTTCTCTATCACTGATAGGGAGTGGTAAACTCGACTTTCACTTTTCTCTATCACT
GATAGGGAGTGGTAAACTCGACTTTCACTTTTCTCTATCACTGATAGGGAGTGGTAAACTCGACGACTTT
CACTTTTCTCTATCACTGATAGGGAGTGGTAAACTCGACTTTCACTTTTCTCTATCACTGATAGGGAGTG
GTAAACTCGACTTTCACTTTTCTCTATCACTGATAGGGAGTGGTAAACTCGACTTTCACTTTTCTCTATC
ACTGATAGGGAGTGGTAAACTCGACTTTCACTTTTCTCTATCACTGATAGGGAGTGGTAAACTCGACTTT
CACTTTTCTCTATCACTGATAGGGAGTGGTAAACTCGACGACTTTCACTTTTCTCTATCACTGATAGGGA
GTGGTAAACTCGACTTTCACTTTTCTCTATCACTGATAGGGAGTGGTAAACTCGACTTTCACTTTTCTCT
ATCACTGATAGGGAGTGGTAAACTCGACTTTCACTTTTCTCTATCACTGATAGGGAGTGGTAAACTCGAC
TTTCACTTTTCTCTATCACTGATAGGGAGTGGTAAACTCGACTTTCACTTTTCTCTATCACTGATAGGGA
GTGGTAAACTCGTCGACTTTCACTTTTCTCTATCACTGATAGGGAGTGGTAAACTCGACTTTCACTTTTC
TCTATCACTGATAGGGAGTGGTAAACTCGACTTTCACTTTTCTCTATCACTGATAGGGAGTGGTAAACTC
GACTTTCACTTTTCTCTATCACTGATAGGGAGTGGTAAACTCGACTTTCACTTTTCTCTATCACTGATAG
GGAGTGGTAAACTCGACTTTCACTTTTCTCTATCACTGATAGGGAGTGGTAAACTCGACGACTTTCACTT
TTCTCTATCACTGATAGGGAGTGGTAAACTCGACTTTCACTTTTCTCTATCACTGATAGGGAGTGGTAAA
CTCGACTTTCACTTTTCTCTATCACTGATAGGGAGTGGTAAACTCGACTTTCACTTTTCTCTATCACTGA
TAGGGAGTGGTAAACTCGACTTTCACTTTTCTCTATCACTGATAGGGAGTGGTAAACTCGACTTTCACTT
TTCTCTATCACTGATAGGGAGTGGTAAACTCGACTTTCACTTTTCTCTATCACTGATAGGGAGTGGTAAA
CTCGACTTTCACTTTTCTCTATCACTGATAGGGAGTGGTAAACTCGACGACTTTCACTTTTCTCTATCAC
TGATAGGGAGTGGTAAACTCGACTTTCACTTTTCTCTATCACTGATAGGGAGTGGTAAACTCGACTTTCA
CTTTTCTCTATCACTGATAGGGAGTGGTAAACTCGACTTTCACTTTTCTCTATCACTGATAGGGAGTGGT
AAACTCGACTTTCACTTTTCTCTATCACTGATAGGGAGTGGTAAACTCGACTTTCACTTTTCTCTATCAC
TGATAGGGAGTGGTAAACTCGACGACTTTCACTTTTCTCTATCACTGATAGGGAGTGGTAAACTCGACTT
TCACTTTTCTCTATCACTGATAGGGAGTGGTAAACTCGACTTTCACTTTTCTCTATCACTGATAGGGAGT
GGTAAACTCGACTTTCACTTTTCTCTATCACTGATAGGGAGTGGTAAACTCGACTTTCACTTTTCTCTAT
CACTGATAGGGAGTGGTAAACTCGACTTTCACTTTTCTCTATCACTGATAGGGAGTGGTAAACTCGACGA
CTTTCACTTTTCTCTATCACTGATAGGGAGTGGTAAACTCGACTTTCACTTTTCTCTATCACTGATAGGG
AGTGGTAAACTCGACTTTCACTTTTCTCTATCACTATAGGGAGTGGTAAACTCGACTTTCACTTTTCTCT
ATCACTGATAGGGAGTGGTAAACTCGACTTTCACTTTTCTCTATCACTGATAGGGAGTGGTAAACTCGAC
TTTCACTTTTCTCTATCACTGATAGGGAGTGGTAAACTCGACGACTTTCACTTTTCTCTATCACTGATAG
GGAGTGGTAAACTCGACTTTCACTTTTCTCTATCACTGATAGGGAGTGGTAAACTCGACTTTCACTTTTC
TCTATCACTGATAGGGAGTGGTAAACTCGACTTTCACTTTTCTCTATCACTGATAGGGAGTGGTAAACTC
GACTTTCACTTTTCTCTATCACTGATAGGGAGTGGTAAACTCGACTTTCACTTTTCTCTATCACTGATAG
GGAGTGGTAAACTCGACCGACTTTCACTTTTCTCTATCACTGATAGGGAGTGGTAAACTCGACTTTCACT
TTTCTCTATCACTGATAGGGAGTGGTAAACTCGACTTTCACTTTTCTCTATCACTGATAGGGAGTGGTAA
ACTCGACTTTCACTTTTCTCTATCACTGATAGGGAGTGGTAAACTCGACTTTCACTTTTCTCTATCACTG
ATAGGGAGTGGTAAACTCGACTTTCACTTTTCTCTATCACTGATAGGGAGTGGTAATCTCGACGACTTTC
ACTTTTCTCTATCACTGATAGGGAGTGGTAAACTCGACTTTCACTTTTCTCTATCACTGATAGGGAGTGG
TAAACTCGACTTTCACTTTTCTCTATCACTGATAGGGAGTGGTAAACTCGACTTTCACTTTTCTCTATCA
CTGATAGGGAGTGGTAAACTCGACTTTCACTTTTCTCTATCACTGATAGGGAGTGGTAAACTCGACTTTC
ACTTTTCTCTATCACTGATAGGGAGTGGTAAACTCGACGACTTTCACTTTTCTCTATCACTGATAGGGAG
TGGTAAACTCGACTTTCACTTTTCTCTATCACTGATAGGGAGTGGTAAACTCGACTTTCACTTTTCTCTA
TCACTGATAGGGAGTGGTAAACTCGACTTTCACTTTTCTCTATCACTGATAGGGAGTGGTAAACTCGACT
TTCACTTTTCTCTATCACTGATAGGGAGTGGTAAACTCGACTTTCACTTTTCTCTATCACTGATAGGGAG
TGGTAAACTCGACGACTTTCACTTTTCTCTATCACTGATAGGGAGTGGTAAACTCGACTTTCACTTTTCT
CTATCACTGATAGGGAGTGGTAAACTCGACTTTCACTTTTCTCTATCACTGATAGGGAGTGGTAAACTCG
ACTTTCACTTTTCTCTATCACTGATAGGGAGTGGTAAACTCGACTTTCACTTTTCTCTATCACTGATAGG
GAGTGGTAAACTCGACTTTCACTTTTCTCTATCACTGATAGGGAGTGGTAATCTCGACGACTTTCACTTT
TCTCTATCACTGATAGGGAGTGGTAAACTCGACTTTCACTTTTCTCTATCACTGATAGGGAGTGGTAAAC
TCGACTTTCACTTTTCTCTATCACTGATAGGGAGTGGTAAACTCGACTTTCACTTTTCTCTATCACTGAT
AGGGAGTGGTAAACTCGACTTTCACTTTTCTCTATCACTGATAGGGAGTGGTAAACTCGACTTTCACTTT
TCTCTATCACTGATAGGGAGTGGTAAACTCGACGACTTTCACTTTTCTCTATCACTGATAGGGAGTGGTA
AACTCGACTTTCACTTTTCTCTATCACTGATAGGGAGTGGTAAACTCGACTTTCACTTTTCTCTATCACT
GATAGGGAGTGGTAAACTCGACTTTCACTTTTCTCTATCACTGATAGGGAGTGGTAAACTCGACTTTCAC
TTTTCTCTATCACTGATAGGGAGTGGTAAACTCGACTTTCACTTTTCTCTATCACTGATAGGGAGTGGTA
AACTCGACGACTTTCACTTTTCTCTATCACTGATAGGGAGTGGTAAACTCGACTTTCACTTTTCTCTATC
ACTGATAGGGAGTGGTAAACTCGACTTTCACTTTTCTCTATCACTGATAGGGAGTGGTAAACTCGACTTT
CACTTTTCTCTATCACTGATAGGGAGTGGTAAACTCGACTTTCACTTTTCTCTATCACTGATAGGGAGTG
GTAAACTCGACTTTCACTTTTCTCTATCACTGATAGGGAGTGGTAAACTCGACGACTTTCACTTTTCTCT
ATCACTGATAGGGAGTGGTAAACTCGACTTTCACTTTTCTCTATCACTGATAGGGAGTGGTAAACTCGAC
TTTCACTTTTCTCTATCACTGATAGGGAGTGGTAAACTCGACTTTCACTTTTCTCTATCACTGATAGGGA
GTGGTAAACTCGACTTTCACTTTTCTCTATCACTGATAGGGAGTGGTAAACTCGACTTTCACTTTTCTCT
ATCACTGATAGGGTGTGGTAAACTCGACGACTTTCACTTTTCTCTATCACTGATAGGGAGTGGTAAACTC
GACTTTCACTTTTCTCTATCACTGATAGGGAGTGGTAAACTCGACTTTCACTTTTCTCTATCACTGATAG
GGAGTGGTAAACTCGACTTTCACTTTTCTCTATCACTGATAGGGAGTGGTAAACTCGACTTTCACTTTTC
TCTATCACTGATAGGGAGTGGTAAACTCGACTTTCACTTTTCTCTATCACTGATAGGGAGTGGTAAACTC
GACGACTTTCACTTTTCTCTATCACTGATAGGGAGTGGTAAACTCGACTTTCACTTTTCTCTATCACTGA
TAGGGAGTGGTAAACTCGACTTTCACTTTTCTCTATCACTGATAGGGAGTGGTAAACTCGACTTTCACTT
TTCTCTATCACTGATAGGGAGTGGTAAACTCGACTTTCACTTTTCTCTATCACTGATAGGGAGTGGTAAA
CTCGACTTTCACTTTTCTCTATCACTGATAGGGAGTGGTAAACTCGACGACTTTCACTTTTCTCTATCAC
TGATAGGGAGTGGTAAACTCGACTTTCACTTTTCTCTATCACTGATAGGGAGTGGTAAACTCGACTTTCA
CTTTTCTCTATCACTGATAGGGAGTGGTAAACTCGACTTTCACTTTTCTCTATCACTGATAGGGAGTGGT
AAACTCGACTTTCACTTTTCTCTATCACTGATAGGGAGTGGTAAACTCGACTTTCACTTTTCTCTATCAC
TGATAGGGAGTGGTAAACTCGACGACTTTCACTTTTCTCTATCACTGATAGGGAGTGGTAAACTCGACTT
TCACTTTTCTCTATCACTGATAGGGAGTGGTAAACTCGACTTTCACTTTTCTCTATCACTGATAGGGAGT
GGTAAACTCGACTTTCACTTTTCTCTATCACTGATAGGGAGTGGTAAACTCGACTTTCACTTTTCTCTAT
CACTGATAGGGAGTGGTAAACTCGACTTTCACTTTTCTCTATCACTGATAGGGAGTGGTAAACTCGACGA
CTTTCACTTTTCTCTATCACTGATAGGGAGTGGTAAACTCGACTTTCACTTTTCTCTATCACTGATAGGG
AGTGGTAAACTCGACTTTCACTTTTCTCTATCACTGATAGGGAGTGGTAAACTCGACTTTCACTTTTCTC
TATCACTGATAGGGAGTGGTAAACTCGACTTTCACTTTTCTCTATCACTGATAGGGAGTGGTAAACTCGA
CTTTCACTTTTCTCTATCACTGATAGGGAGTGGTAAACTCCGACTTTCACTTTTCTCTATCACTGATAGG
GAGTGGTAAACTCGACTTTCACTTTTCTCTATCACTGATAGGGAGTGGTAAACTCGACTTTCACTTTTCT
CTATCACTGATAGGGAGTGGTAAACTCGAGGGGGGGCCCGGTACCCAATTCGCCCTATAGTGAGTCGTAT
TACGCGCGCTCACTGGCCGTCGTTTTACAACGTCGTGACTGGGAAAACCCTGGCGTTACCCAACTTAATC
GCCTTGCAGCACATCCCCCTTTCGCCAGCTGGCGTAATAGCGAAGAGGCCCGCACCGATCGCCCTTCCCA
ACAGTTGCGCAGCCTGAATGGCGAATGGAAATTGTAAGCGTTAATATTTTGTTAAAATTCGCGTTAAATT
TTTGTTAAATCAGCTCATTTTTTTAACCAATAGGCCGAAATCGGCAAAATCCCTTATAAATCAAAAGAAT
AGACCGAGATAGGGT
[37 nt withheld, positions 9332-9368]
AAAGAACGTGGACTCCAACGTCAAAGG
[49 nt withheld, positions 9396-9444]
T
[91 nt withheld, positions 9446-9536]
G
[124 nt withheld, positions 9538-9661]
CAGGTGGCACTTTTCGGGGAAATGTGCGCGGAACCCCTATTTGTTTATTTTTCTAAATACATTCAAATAT
GTATCCGCTCATGAGACAATAACCCTGATAAATGCTTCAATAATATTGAAAAAGGAAGAGTATGAGTATT
CAACATTTCCGTGTCGCCCTTATTCCCTTTTTTGCGGCATTTTGCCTTCCTGTTTTTGCTCACCCAGAAA
CGCTGGTGAAAGTAAAAGATGCTGAAGATCAGTTGGGTGCACGAGTGGGTTACATCGAACTGGATCTCAA
CAGCGGTAAGATCCTTGAGAGTTTTCGCCCCGAAGAACGTTTTCCAATGATGAGCACTTTTAAAGTTCTG
CTATGTGGCGCGGTATTATCCCGTATTGACGCCGGGCAAGAGCAACTCGGTCGCCGCATACACTATTCTC
AGAATGACTTGGTTGAGTACTCACCAGTCACAGAAAAGCATCTTACGGATGGCATGACAGTAAGAGAATT
ATGCAGTGCTGCCATAACCATGAGTGATAACACTGCGGCCAACTTACTTCTGACAACGATCGGAGGACCG
AAGGAGCTAACCGCTTTTTTGCACAACATGGGGGATCATGTAACTCGCCTTGATCGTTGGGAACCGGAGC
TGAATGAAGCCATACCAAACGACGAGCGTGACACCACGATGCCTGTAGCAATGGCAACAACGTTGCGCAA
ACTATTAACTGGCGAACTACTTACTCTAGCTTCCCGGCAACAATTAATAGACTGGATGGAGGCGGATAAA
GTTGCAGGACCACTTCTGCGCTCGGCCCTTCCGGCTGGCTGGTTTATTGCTGATAAATCTGGAGCCGGTG
AGCGTGGGTCTCGCGGTATCATTGCAGCACTGGGGCCAGATGGTAAGCCCTCCCGTATCGTAGTTATCTA
CACGACGGGGAGTCAGGCAACTATGGATGAACGAAATAGACAGATCGCTGAGATAGGTGCCTCACTGATT
AAGCATTGGTAACTGTCAGACCAAGTTTACTCATATATACTTTAGATTGATTTAAAACTTCATTTTTAAT
TTAAAAGGATCTAGGTGAAGATCCTTTTTGATAATCTCATGACCAAAATCCCTTAACGTGAGTTTTCGTT
CCACTGAGCGTCAGACCCCGTAGAAAAGATCAAAGGATCTTCTTGAGATCCTTTTTTTCTGCGCGTAATC
TGCTGCTTGCAAACAAAAAAACCACCGCTACCAGCGGTGGTTTGTTTGCCGGATCAAGAGCTACCAACTC
TTTTTCCGAAGGTAACTGGCTTCAGCAGAGCGCAGATACCAAATACTGTTCTTCTAGTGTAGCCGTAGTT
AGGCCACCACTTCAAGAACTCTGTAGCACCGCCTACATACCTCGCTCTGCTAATCCTGTTACCAGTGGCT
GCTGCCAGTGGCGATAAGTCGTGTCTTACCGGGTTGGACTCAAGACGATAGTTACCGGATAAGGCGCAGC
GGTCGGGCTGAACGGGGGGTTCGTGCACACAGCCCAGCTTGGAGCGAACGACCTACACCGAACTGAGATA
CCTACAGCGTGAGCTATGAGAAAGCGCCACGCTTCCCGAAGGGAGAAAGGCGGACAGGTATCCGGTAAGC
GGCAGGGTCGGAACAGGAGAGCGCACGAGGGAGCTTCCAGGGGGAAACGCCTGGTATCTTTATAGTCCTG
TCGGGTTTCGCCACCTCTGACTTGAGCGTCGATTTTTGTGATGCTCGTCAGGGGGGCGGAGCCTATGGAA
AAACGCCAGCAACGCGGCCTTTTTACGGTTCCTGGCCTTTTGCTGGCCTTTTGCTCACATGTTCTTTCCT
GCGTTATCCCCTGATTCTGTGGATAACCGTATTACCGCCTTTGAGTGAGCTGATACCGCTCGCCGCAGCC
GAACGACCGAGCGCAGCGAGTCAGTGAGCGAGGAAGCGGAAGAGCGCCCAATACGCAAACCGCCTCTCCC
CGCGCGTTGGCCGATTCATTAATGCAGCTGGCACGACAGGTTTCCCGACTGGAAAGCGGGCAGTGAGCGC
AACGCAATTAATGTGAGTTAGCTCACTCATTAGGCACCCCAGGCTTTACACTTTATGCTTCCGGCTCGTA
TGTTGTGTGGAATTGTGAGCGGATAACAATTTCACACAGGAAACAGCTATGACCATGATTACGCCAAGCG
CGCAATTAACCCTCACTAAAGGGAACAAAAGCTGGAGCTCCACCGCGGAGGCTGGATCGGTCCCGGTGTC
TTCTATGGAGGTCAAAACAGCGTGGATGGCGTCTCCAGGCGATCTGACGGTTCACTAAACGAGCTCTGCT
TATATAGGCCTCCCACCGTACACGCCTACCTCGACCCGGTCGACGACTTTCACTTTTCTCTAT
