>Addgene plasmid #58506 | pTetO-ISce1-TetO | addgene partial sequence | sequence record 148131 | M13pUC-Fwd 5'-CCCAGTCACGACGTTGTAAAACG-3'
GATAGAGAAAAGTGAAAGTCGAGTTTACCACTCCCTATCAGTGATAGAGAAAAGTGAAAGTCGTCGACCG
GGTCGAGGTAGGCGTGTACGGTGGGAGGCCTATATAAGCAGAGCTCGTTTAGTGAACCGTCAGATCGCCT
GGAGACGCCATCCACGCTGTTTTGACCTCCATAGAAGACACCGGGACCGATCCAGCCTCCGCGGTGGAGC
TCCAGCTTTTGTTCCCTTTAGTGAGGGTTAATTGCGCGCTTGGCGTAATCATGGTCATAGCTGTTTCCTG
TGTGAAATTGTTATCCGCTCACAATTCCACACAACATACGAGCCGGAAGCATAAAGTGTAAAGCCTGGGG
TGCCTAATGAGTGAGCTAACTCACATTAATTGCGTTGCGCTCACTGCCCGCTTTCCAGTCGGGAAACCTG
TCGTGCCAGCTGCATTAATGAATCGGCCAACGCGCGGGGAGAGGCGGTTTGCGTATTGGGCGCTCTTCCG
CTTCCTCGCTCACTGACTCGCTGCGCTCGGTCGTTCGGCTGCGGCGAGCGGTATCAGCTCACTCAAAGGC
GGTAATACGGTTATCCACAGAATCAGGGGATAACGCAGGAAAGAACATGTGAGCAAAAGGCCAGCAAAAG
GCCAGGA
