>Addgene plasmid #58506 | pTetO-ISce1-TetO | addgene partial sequence | sequence record 148133 | M13pUC-Rev 5'-AGCGGATAACAATTTCACACAGG-3'
CCAGCGCGCAATTAACCCTCACTAAAGGGAACAAAAGCTGGAGCTCCACCGCGGAGGCTGGATCGGTCCC
GGTGTCTTCTATGGAGGTCAAAACAGCGTGGATGGCGTCTCCAGGCGATCTGACGGTTCACTAAACGAGC
TCTGCTTATATAGGCCTCCCACCGTACACGCCTACCTCGACCCGGTCGACGACTTTCACTTTTCTCTATC
ACTGATAGGGAGTGGTAAACTCGACTTTCACTTTTCTCTATCACTGATAGGGAGTGGTAAACTCGAGGGG
GGGCCCGGTACCCAATTCGCCCTATAGTGAGTCGTATTACGCGCGCTCACTGGCCGTCGTTTTACAACGT
CGTGACTGGGAAAACCCTGGCGTTACCCAACTTAATCGCCTTGCAGCACATCCCCCTTTCGCCAGCTGGC
GTAATAGCGAAGAGGCCCGCACCGATCGCCCTTCCCAACAGTTGCGCAGCCTGAATGGCGAATGGAAATT
GTAAGCGTTAATATTTTGTTAAAATTCGCGTTAAATTTTTGTTAAATCAGCTCATTTTTTTAACCAATAG
GCCGAAATCGGCAAAATCCCTTATAAATCAAAAGAATAGACCGAGATAGGGT
[37 nt withheld, positions 613-649]
AAAGAACGTGGACTCCAACGTCAAAGG
[49 nt withheld, positions 677-725]
T
[91 nt withheld, positions 727-817]
GAACGTGGCGAGA
[70 nt withheld, positions 831-900]
